Addgene plasmid #237526: pGADT7-RWT4Ca+C-Tail
Purpose: Yeast two-hybrid
Depositing lab: Gitta Coaker. Depositing organization: University of California, Davis. Publication: Wheat tandem kinase RWT4 directly binds a fungal effector to activate defense. Sung YC, Li Y, Bernasconi Z, Baik S, Asuke S, Keller B, Fahima T, Coaker G. Nat Genet. 2025 Apr 14. doi: 10.1038/s41588-025-02162-w. PubMed 40229601.
Backbone
  Vector backbone: pGADT9
  Vector type: Yeast Expression
Growth in bacteria
  Bacterial resistance: Ampicillin, 100 μg/mL
  Growth temperature: 37°C
  Growth strain: DH5alpha
  Copy number: High Copy
Gene/Insert
  Gene/Insert name: Rwt4Ca+C-Tail
  Species: Triticum aestivum
  Mutation: Add C-terminal extension
  Cloning method: Gateway Cloning
Terms and licenses: Academic/Nonprofit Terms; Industry Terms: Not Available to Industry
Depositor comments: Please visit https://doi.org/10.1101/2024.04.30.591956 for bioRxiv preprint.
How to cite: pGADT7-RWT4Ca+C-Tail was a gift from Gitta Coaker (Addgene plasmid # 237526 ; http://n2t.net/addgene:237526 ; RRID:Addgene_237526)
