[The description below was written by a language model from this plasmid's Addgene catalogue record and pLannotate feature annotations shown in this document.]
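Description:
pGADT7-RWT4Ca+C-Tail is a yeast two-hybrid prey plasmid of about 10.8 kb, built in a Gateway-adapted GAL4 activation-domain vector. The name indicates pGADT7, whereas the catalogue lists the backbone as pGADT9. It is a shuttle vector: a high-copy ColE1/pUC-type origin and the β-lactamase gene (ampicillin resistance) support propagation in E. coli. The 2μ origin and a LEU2 cassette with its own promoter provide episomal maintenance and leucine-prototrophy selection in Saccharomyces cerevisiae.

The expression unit is driven by the constitutive yeast ADH1 promoter and closed by the ADH1 terminator. It encodes an SV40 nuclear localization signal, the GAL4 activation domain and an HA epitope tag. These are followed by the insert, which lies between attB1 and attB2 sites left by Gateway recombination. A T7 promoter located between the activation domain and the HA tag would allow in vitro transcription of the HA-tagged insert without the GAL4 portion. The insert is Rwt4Ca+C-Tail from wheat (Triticum aestivum), recorded as a variant carrying an added C-terminal extension. The roughly 2.8 kb between the att sites is not itself annotated, apart from a short FLAG-tag match just upstream of attB2, which suggests a C-terminal FLAG epitope. Remnants of lac regulatory elements, two loxP sites and pBR322-derived fragments are backbone carry-overs with no stated role.

The stated purpose is yeast two-hybrid analysis. There, the activation-domain fusion would be co-expressed with a DNA-binding-domain bait, and reporter activation would indicate an interaction. The associated publication concerns direct binding of a fungal effector by the wheat tandem kinase RWT4, so the construct was presumably used to test how this RWT4 variant affects that interaction.
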