Features (pLannotate 1.2.2; 27 found; start..end, strand, type, name):
    171..1031    -  CDS            AmpR: β-lactamase; bla; confers resistance to ampicillin, carbenicillin, and related antibiotics
   1032..1136    -  promoter       AmpR promoter: bla
   1231..1266    +  CDS            rop (fragment): Rop protein, which maintains plasmids at low copy number; rop
   1368..1417    +  misc_feature   bom (fragment): basis of mobility region from pBR322
   1418..2582    +  rep_origin     2μ ori: yeast 2μ plasmid origin of replication
   2583..2603    -  misc_feature   MCS (fragment): pUC18/19 multiple cloning site
   2653..2991    +  CDS            YO085_YEAST: Protein predicted: Swiss-Prot protein existence level 4. From Saccharomyces cerevisiae (strain ATCC 204508 / S288c) (Baker's yeast).
   3356..4060    +  promoter       ADH1 promoter: S. cerevisiae ADH1; promoter for alcohol dehydrogenase 1
   4106..4125    +  CDS            SV40 NLS (fragment): nuclear localization signal of SV40 (simian virus 40) large T antigen
   4142..4483    +  CDS            GAL4 activation domain: activation domain of the GAL4 transcriptional activator; Saccharomyces cerevisiae GAL4 (truncated)
   4489..4507    +  promoter       T7 promoter: promoter for bacteriophage T7 RNA polymerase
   4526..4552    +  CDS            HA: HA (human influenza hemagglutinin) epitope tag
   4559..4583    +  protein_bind   attB1: mutant version of attB; recombination site for the Gateway® BP reaction BP Clonase™
   7379..7402    +  CDS            5xFLAG (fragment): five tandem FLAG® epitope tags
   7409..7433    -  protein_bind   attB2: mutant version of attB; recombination site for the Gateway® BP reaction BP Clonase™
   7685..7819    +  CDS            ADH1 (fragment): ADH1_YEAST - Also known as ADC1. Experimental evidence at protein level: Swiss-Prot protein existence level 1. This isozyme preferentially catalyzes the conversion of primary unbranched alcohols to their corresponding aldehydes. Also shows activity toward secondary alcohols. From Saccharomyces cerevisiae (strain ATCC 204508 / S288c) (Baker's yeast).
   7823..8010    +  terminator     ADH1 terminator: S. cerevisiae ADH1; transcription terminator for the S. cerevisiae alcohol dehydrogenase 1 (ADH1) gene
   8127..9221    -  CDS            LEU2: 3-isopropylmalate dehydrogenase, required for leucine biosynthesis; S. cerevisiae LEU2; yeast auxotrophic marker
   9222..9627    -  promoter       LEU2 promoter: S. cerevisiae LEU2
   9691..9713    -  protein_bind   lac operator (fragment): The lac repressor binds to the lac operator to inhibit transcription in E. coli. This inhibition can be relieved by adding lactose or isopropyl-β-D-thiogalactopyranoside (IPTG). lac repressor encoded by lacI
   9717..9747    -  promoter       lac promoter: promoter for the E. coli lac operon
   9762..9783    -  protein_bind   CAP binding site: CAP binding activates transcription in the presence of cAMP. E. coli catabolite activator protein
   9796..9837    -  CDS            lacI (fragment): lac repressor; lacI; The lac repressor binds to the lac operator to inhibit transcription in E. coli. This inhibition can be relieved by adding lactose or isopropyl-β-D-thiogalactopyranoside (IPTG).
   9838..9871    -  protein_bind   loxP: Cre-mediated recombination occurs in the 8-bp core sequence (GCATACAT). Cre recombinase
   9949..9982    -  protein_bind   loxP: Cre-mediated recombination occurs in the 8-bp core sequence (GCATACAT). Cre recombinase
   9983..10039   -  CDS            lacI (fragment): lac repressor; lacI; The lac repressor binds to the lac operator to inhibit transcription in E. coli. This inhibition can be relieved by adding lactose or isopropyl-β-D-thiogalactopyranoside (IPTG).
  10222..10810   -  rep_origin     ori: high-copy-number ColE1/pMB1/pBR322/pUC origin of replication
>Addgene plasmid #237526 | pGADT7-RWT4Ca+C-Tail | addgene full sequence | sequence record 471107 | Addgene NGS Result
GAAGATCCTTTGATCTTTTCTACGGGGTCTGACGCTCAGTGGAACGAAAACTCACGTTAAGGGATTTTGG
TCATGAGATTATCAAAAAGGATCTTCACCTAGATCCTTTTAAATTAAAAATGAAGTTTTAAATCAATCTA
AAGTATATATGAGTAAACTTGGTCTGACAGTTACCAATGCTTAATCAGTGAGGCACCTATCTCAGCGATC
TGTCTATTTCGTTCATCCATAGTTGCCTGACTCCCCGTCGTGTAGATAACTACGATACGGGAGGGCTTAC
CATCTGGCCCCAGTGCTGCAATGATACCGCGAGACCCACGCTCACCGGCTCCAGATTTATCAGCAATAAA
CCAGCCAGCCGGAAGGGCCGAGCGCAGAAGTGGTCCTGCAACTTTATCCGCCTCCATCCAGTCTATTAAT
TGTTGCCGGGAAGCTAGAGTAAGTAGTTCGCCAGTTAATAGTTTGCGCAACGTTGTTGCCATTGCTACAG
GCATCGTGGTGTCACGCTCGTCGTTTGGTATGGCTTCATTCAGCTCCGGTTCCCAACGATCAAGGCGAGT
TACATGATCCCCCATGTTGTGCAAAAAAGCGGTTAGCTCCTTCGGTCCTCCGATCGTTGTCAGAAGTAAG
TTGGCCGCAGTGTTATCACTCATGGTTATGGCAGCACTGCATAATTCTCTTACTGTCATGCCATCCGTAA
GATGCTTTTCTGTGACTGGTGAGTACTCAACCAAGTCATTCTGAGAATAGTGTATGCGGCGACCGAGTTG
CTCTTGCCCGGCGTCAATACGGGATAATACCGCGCCACATAGCAGAACTTTAAAAGTGCTCATCATTGGA
AAACGTTCTTCGGGGCGAAAACTCTCAAGGATCTTACCGCTGTTGAGATCCAGTTCGATGTAACCCACTC
GTGCACCCAACTGATCTTCAGCATCTTTTACTTTCACCAGCGTTTCTGGGTGAGCAAAAACAGGAAGGCA
AAATGCCGCAAAAAAGGGAATAAGGGCGACACGGAAATGTTGAATACTCATACTCTTCCTTTTTCAATAT
TATTGAAGCATTTATCAGGGTTATTGTCTCATGAGCGGATACATATTTGAATGTATTTAGAAAAATAAAC
AAATAGGGGTTCCGCGCACATTTCCCCGAAAAGTGCCACCTGACGTCTAAGAAACCATTATTATCATGAC
ATTAACCTATAAAAATAGGCGTATCACGAGGCCCTTTCGTCTCGCGCGTTTCGGTGATGACGGTGAAAAC
CTCTGACACATGCAGCTCCCGGAGACGGTCACAGCTTGTCTGTAAGCGGATGCCGGGAGCAGACAAGCCC
GTCAGGGCGCGTCAGCGGGTGTTGGCGGGTGTCGGGGCTGGCTTAACTATGCGGCATCAGAGCAGATTGT
ACTGAGAGTGCACCATAACGCATTTAAGCATAAACACGCACTATGCCGTTCTTCTCATGTATATATATAT
ACAGGCAACACGCAGATATAGGTGCGACGTGAACAGTGAGCTGTATGTGCGCAGCTCGCGTTGCATTTTC
GGAAGCGCTCGTTTTCGGAAACGCTTTGAAGTTCCTATTCCGAAGTTCCTATTCTCTAGCTAGAAAGTAT
AGGAACTTCAGAGCGCTTTTGAAAACCAAAAGCGCTCTGAAGACGCACTTTCAAAAAACCAAAAACGCAC
CGGACTGTAACGAGCTACTAAAATATTGCGAATACCGCTTCCACAAACATTGCTCAAAAGTATCTCTTTG
CTATATATCTCTGTGCTATATCCCTATATAACCTACCCATCCACCTTTCGCTCCTTGAACTTGCATCTAA
ACTCGACCTCTACATTTTTTATGTTTATCTCTAGTATTACTCTTTAGACAAAAAAATTGTAGTAAGAACT
ATTCATAGAGTGAATCGAAAACAATACGAAAATGTAAACATTTCCTATACGTAGTATATAGAGACAAAAT
AGAAGAAACCGTTCATAATTTTCTGACCAATGAAGAATCATCAACGCTATCACTTTCTGTTCACAAAGTA
TGCGCAATCCACATCGGTATAGAATATAATCGGGGATGCCTTTATCTTGAAAAAATGCACCCGCAGCTTC
GCTAGTAATCAGTAAACGCGGGAAGTGGAGTCAGGCTTTTTTTATGGAAGAGAAAATAGACACCAAAGTA
GCCTTCTTCTAACCTTAACGGACCTACAGTGCAAAAAGTTATCAAGAGACTGCATTATAGAGCGCACAAA
GGAGAAAAAAAGTAATCTAAGATGCTTTGTTAGAAAAATAGCGCTCTCGGGATGCATTTTTGTAGAACAA
AAAAGAAGTATAGATTCTTTGTTGGTAAAATAGCGCTCTCGCGTTGCATTTCTGTTCTGTAAAAATGCAG
CTCAGATTCTTTGTTTGAAAAATTAGCGCTCTCGCGTTGCATTTTTGTTTTACAAAAATGAAGCACAGAT
TCTTCGTTGGTAAAATAGCGCTTTCGCGTTGCATTTCTGTTCTGTAAAAATGCAGCTCAGATTCTTTGTT
TGAAAAATTAGCGCTCTCGCGTTGCATTTTTGTTCTACAAAATGAAGCACAGATGCTTCGTTGCTTGCAT
GCCTGCAGGTCGAGATCCGGGATCGAAGAAATGATGGTAAATGAAATAGGAAATCAAGGAGCATGAAGGC
AAAAGACAAATATAAGGGTCGAACGAAAAATAAAGTGAAAAGTGTTGATATGATGTATTTGGCTTTGCGG
CGCCGAAAAAACGAGTTTACGCAATTGCACAATCATGCTGACTCTGTGGCGGACCCGCGCTCTTGCCGGC
CCGGCGATAACGCTGGGCGTGAGGCTGTGCCCGGCGGAGTTTTTTGCGCCTGCATTTTCCAAGGTTTACC
CTGCGCTAAGGGGCGAGATTGGAGAAGCAATAAGAATGCCGGTTGGGGTTGCGATGATGACGACCACGAC
AACTGGTGTCATTATTTAAGTTGCCGAAAGAACCTGAGTGCATTTGCAACATGAGTATACTAGAAGAATG
AGCCAAGACTTGCGAGACGCGAGTTTGCCGGTGGTGCGAACAATAGAGCGACCATGACCTTGAAGGTGAG
ACGCGCATAACCGCTAGAGTACTTTGAAGAGGAAACAGCAATAGGGTTGCTACCAGTATAAATAGACAGG
TACATACAACACTGGAAATGGTTGTCTGTTTGAGTACGCTTTCAATTCATTTGGGTGTGCACTTTATTAT
GTTACAATATGGAAGGGAACTTTACACTTCTCCTATGCACATATATTAATTAAAGTCCAATGCTAGTAGA
GAAGGGGGGTAACACCCCTCCGCGCTCTTTTCCGATTTTTTTCTAAACCGTGGAATATTTCGGATATCCT
TTTGTTGTTTCCGGGTGTACAATATGGACTTCCTCTTTTCTGGCAACCAAACCCATACATCGGGATTCCT
ATAATACCTTCGTTGGTCTCCCTAACATGTAGGTGGCGGAGGGGAGATATACAATAGAACAGATACCAGA
CAAGACATAATGGGCTAAACAAGACTACACCAATTACACTGCCTCATTGATGGTGGTACATAACGAACTA
ATACTGTAGCCCTAGACTTGATAGCCATCATCATATCGAAGTTTCACTACCCTTTTTCCATTTGCCATCT
ATTGAAGTAATAATAGGCGCATGCAACTTCTTTTCTTTTTTTTTCTTTTCTCTCTCCCCCGTTGTTGTCT
CACCATATCCGCAATGACAAAAAAATGATGGAAGACACTAAAGGAAAAAATTAACGACAAAGACAGCACC
AACAGATGTCGTTGTTCCAGAGCTGATGAGGGGTATCTCGAAGCACACGAAACTTTTTCCTTCCTTCATT
CACGCACACTACTCTCTAATGAGCAACGGTATACGGCCTTCCTTCCAGTTACTTGAATTTGAAATAAAAA
AAAGTTTGCTGTCTTGCTATCAAGTATAAATAGACCTGCAATTATTAATCTTTTGTTTCCTCGTCATTGT
TCTCGTTCCCTTTCTTCCTTGTTTCTTTTTCTGCACAATATTTCAAGCTATACCAAGCATACAATCAACT
CCAAGCTTTGCAAAGATGGATAAAGCGGAATTAATTCCCGAGCCTCCAAAAAAGAAGAGAAAGGTCGAAT
TGGGTACCGCCGCCAATTTTAATCAAAGTGGGAATATTGCTGATAGCTCATTGTCCTTCACTTTCACTAA
CAGTAGCAACGGTCCGAACCTCATAACAACTCAAACAAATTCTCAAGCGCTTTCACAACCAATTGCCTCC
TCTAACGTTCATGATAACTTCATGAATAATGAAATCACGGCTAGTAAAATTGATGATGGTAATAATTCAA
AACCACTGTCACCTGGTTGGACGGACCAAACTGCGTATAACGCGTTTGGAATCACTACAGGGATGTTTAA
TACCACTACAATGGATGATGTATATAACTATCTATTCGATGATGAAGATACCCCACCAAACCCAAAAAAA
GAGATCTTTAATACGACTCACTATAGGGCGAGCGCCGCCATGGAGTACCCATACGACGTACCAGATTACG
CTCATCAAACAAGTTTGTACAAAAAAGCAGGCTCCACCATGATGGGTGGCTATGAGTTCCAGAGGGCAGA
ATTGGACGCCCTTGAGGGTGTAGTTCGTGACCCAACCGCCGAACCCATGTCTTTAACACTACCTCTTTTG
CGTCACATTACGAATGATTTCTCCCCTGAGTTCGAGATATCTAAGGACGACTCCGCCGTGGTATATCTAG
GAGTGCTACCATCAGGATTTAGGGTGGCAGTGAAGAAATCACATTTTAGGTTTTGTCTGGACGACGAGGA
CGCCTTCACTAATGAAGTTTCAATTGCAATGAAAGCCGCACATAAGAATACTGTAAGAGTAATCGGCTAT
TGTCATCATACACATGAGCAGATTGCCGAGTATGAGGGAAAGCAAGTCTTCGCAGAAGTGCGTGAGAGGT
TGATATGTACTGAGTACGTGCCCAATGGACCTCTATCCGGCCATATCGAAGGCAAAATTTGTGCACAAAT
GGACGGCTATGAGTTCCAGCGTGCTGAGCTTGATGCATTGGAGAGAGTTGTTAGAGATACCTCTGCCGAG
CCAATGTCCTTGACACTGCCCCTTTTGCGTCATATCACAAATGATTTCTCAGATGAATCCAGGATCGGAC
GTGGAGGATTCGCTGTTGTCTATCTTGGTGTTTTGCCATCCGGCCTGAGAATAGCTGTTAAGAGGTTGTC
AAATATAGCTTATATGAATGAAAGTGCATTCCAGAACGAAGTATTCATCACAATGAAAGCCACACATAAA
AATACAGTGAGATTCATGGGATACTGCTCACAGATTCAAGGCAAACTAATAGAACATGATGGACAACATG
TCTTTGCACAGCTTGAAGAGAGGCTAATTTGTGTGGAATACGCACCTAAGGGAACATTAGACGCTCACAT
CGGAGATTATGGTGAACTGGACTGGAACCAAAGATATCAGATTCTGAAAGGCATATGTCAGGGTTTACAT
CATCTACATGACGAAATGCATGTCTTTCATGGAGATATCAAACCCGCCAACATTCTTATCGGCGATAACC
TAGTTCCTAAAATCTATGATTTCGGATTGAGTCAAATGTTCGAGGAGGAGGAAACGGAAAGAATTGTGGA
AAACATTGCCGGTACATTCGGCTACATGGCACCTGAGTTCTGTACAAACAACATGGTATCCTTCAAGGCC
GAGATTTACAGTTTAGGCGTTGTAATAGGAGAACTTCTTATCGGTAAAAAAGGATGGTTTGACGAGGACG
TGCGGAAGCTTTTTGTTCAGCAGTTGAAAGGCCTTCGCAAAACTTTGGTGAAGGAAGGCGCGTTTTCCAG
CTGGGAGAATAAATACCATCAAGTGCGCACGTGTATGGAGATTGGTCAGGATTGCATCGATCCAAATCCT
CATAAACGGCCTACGCTTCTCGAAATTATTCAACGCCTTAACGAAGCCGAAGACATGAATTATAGTGCGG
CATCACTCTGGCAGGTTCAGTCTGGTGATGAAGAATCAGATCTCTCCGATACTGAAGCGTTGGAGACAGA
GACCACGAGCGAGTTTCTTCCGTCCGATGAAGAACCGGCGTCCGTCGGTAAGACCGGCGAGACCTCTACA
CAGGAACCGGACAAACCCGATCTTATATCTAAACTTCCCGCTTCGGTTGACCTTTCTGATCTCAAGGTGC
TTGAAAAGATAACCGATGATTTTAGCCATGAGAGAATAGTCGGGAAAGACGGGACTTTTAAAGGATGCCA
TAAGGCTTTCGTTTATAAAGGTGACATTCCTCTGAGGGAGATGATTGCAGTTAAACGGCTCATTGGTGTT
GAGATACCCTTCGAGAAGTTCAAGAGAGAGGCTGAACAATTCATCAGTTTGGATCATAAGAACATAGTTA
AGGTTGCAAGTTATTGCCACGACCAGAGCCGGGGACATAGACTCGTCCAGTTCAAGGGGAAGCCTCTGCC
CCAACTTTTTAATGGGCCTGAGCAACTGTTGTGTTACGAGTACATGCACAATGGTTCTCTTAGAGATTAC
TTGATGGGCCAAGGCTCCCGGGTCATAGATTGGCAGATGCGGTACAAGCTGATAAAAGGGACCTGCGCAG
GCTTGCATTATCTTCATAAGGGTCGCGCAGGATGTCCGATCGTTCACCTTAATCTGAGTCCCAGCAACGT
GCTTTTGGATCATAATTACATTCCGCGGATAACTGGCTTCGACTTTTCCAAGCTTATAGGAGAAAAAAAC
ACTAAATCTGTGGTCTTGAAGCTCAATGGACCCATCGCTTATCTGCCCCCCGACTTCTTCCACAGCAAAG
GTACAGATCTCAAGTACCTGGCGACAGTTGATATATACTCTTTGGGCCTGATGATACTCGAGATTGCAAC
ACAGCAGGAAATCAAGGGCATACATGGTGTTCTGATAAAGTCAATCGAGGAAAACTGGCGGGAAGAGTCC
CAAATCACACGCCTCTATACCTCTCTTGGGGCTGATGAGCTGAGGCAGGTGAAGATGTGTATTGATATAG
GACTTGACTGTGTCAAGAGTAACCCAGAGAAGCGCCCCACTGCAGGAGCAATTATGTTGTGGCTTGATAA
AGAATCTAAGCCAGTCCCCGTGTCACGGGCCGGAGCGGGCGTTTTGCCACGGCCCCCAGTTCCGACCAAC
ATCAACCATGCGGGGCGCATCCAGGGTATCCCAATCGAGAAATCACAAGTCCTTATTCCTTCATTCGCTT
GTAATGAATATAGCTCTGTCAAAATTCAAAATTTGCACTTGCTGCTCTTTATGTTCATACAAGTTGACCA
AGGTAGCGACTACAAGGACCACGACGGTGACTACAAGGACGACGACGACAAGATCTAGACCCAGCTTTCT
TGTACAAAGTGGTTCGATCGAGCTGCAGATGAATCGTAGATACTGAAAAACCCCGCAAGTTCACTTCAAC
TGTGCATCGTGCACCATCTCAATTTCTTTCATTTATACATCGTTTTGCCTTCTTTTATGTAACTATACTC
CTCTAAGTTTCAATCTTGGCCATGTAACCTCTGATCTATAGAATTTTTTAAATGACTAGAATTAATGCCC
ATCTTTTTTTTGGACCTAAATTCTTCATGAAAATATATTACGAGGGCTTATTCAGAAGCTTTGGACTTCT
TCGCCAGAGGTTTGGTCAAGTCTCCAATCAAGGTTGTCGGCTTGTCTACCTTGCCAGAAATTTACGAAAA
GATGGAAAAGGGTCAAATCGTTGGTAGATACGTTGTTGACACTTCTAAATAAGCGAATTTCTTATGATTT
ATGATTTTTATTATTAAATAAGTTATAAAAAAAATAAGTGTATACAAATTTTAAAGTGACTCTTAGGTTT
TAAAACGAAAATTCTTATTCTTGAGTAACTCTTTCCTGTAGGTCAGGTTGCTTTCTCAGGTATAGCATGA
GGTCGCTCTTATTGACCACACCTCTACCGGCCGGTCGAAATTCCCCTACCCTATGAACATATTCCATTTT
GTAATTTCGTGTCGTTTCTATTATGAATTTCATTTATAAAGTTTATGTACAAATATCATAAAAAAAGAGA
ATCTTTTTAAGCAAGGATTTTCTTAACTTCTTCGGCGACAGCATCACCGACTTCGGTGGTACTGTTGGAA
CCACCTAAATCACCAGTTCTGATACCTGCATCCAAAACCTTTTTAACTGCATCTTCAATGGCCTTACCTT
CTTCAGGCAAGTTCAATGACAATTTCAACATCATTGCAGCAGACAAGATAGTGGCGATAGGGTTGACCTT
ATTCTTTGGCAAATCTGGAGCAGAACCGTGGCATGGTTCGTACAAACCAAATGCGGTGTTCTTGTCTGGC
AAAGAGGCCAAGGACGCAGATGGCAACAAACCCAAGGAACCTGGGATAACGGAGGCTTCATCGGAGATGA
TATCACCAAACATGTTGCTGGTGATTATAATACCATTTAGGTGGGTTGGGTTCTTAACTAGGATCATGGC
GGCAGAATCAATCAATTGATGTTGAACCTTCAATGTAGGAAATTCGTTCTTGATGGTTTCCTCCACAGTT
TTTCTCCATAATCTTGAAGAGGCCAAAACATTAGCTTTATCCAAGGACCAAATAGGCAATGGTGGCTCAT
GTTGTAGGGCCATGAAAGCGGCCATTCTTGTGATTCTTTGCACTTCTGGAACGGTGTATTGTTCACTATC
CCAAGCGACACCATCACCATCGTCTTCCTTTCTCTTACCAAAGTAAATACCTCCCACTAATTCTCTGACA
ACAACGAAGTCAGTACCTTTAGCAAATTGTGGCTTGATTGGAGATAAGTCTAAAAGAGAGTCGGATGCAA
AGTTACATGGTCTTAAGTTGGCGTACAATTGAAGTTCTTTACGGATTTTTAGTAAACCTTGTTCAGGTCT
AACACTACCTGTACCCCATTTAGGACCACCCACAGCACCTAACAAAACGGCATCAGCCTTCTTGGAGGCT
TCCAGCGCCTCATCTGGAAGTGGGACACCTGTAGCTTCGATAGCAGCACCACCAATTAAATGATTTTCGA
AATCGAACTTGACATTGGAACGAACATCAGAAATAGCTTTAAGAACCTTAATGGCTTCGGCTGTGATTTC
TTGACCAACGTGGTCACCTGGCAAAACGACGATCTTCTTAGGGGCAGACATTAGAATGGTATATCCTTGA
AATATATATATATATTGCTGAAATGTAAAAGGTAAGAAAAGTTAGAAAGTAAGACGATTGCTAACCACCT
ATTGGAAAAAACAATAGGTCCTTAAATAATATTGTCAACTTCAAGTATTGTGATGCAAGCATTTAGTCAT
GAACGCTTCTCTATTCTATATGAAAAGCCGGTTCCGGCGCTCTCACCTTTCCTTTTTCTCCCAATTTTTC
AGTTGAAAAAGGTATATGCGTCAGGCGACCTCTGAAATTAACAAAAAATTTCCAGTCATCGAATTTGATT
CTGTGCGATAGCGCCCCTGTGTGTTCTCGTTATGTTGAGGAAAAAAATAATGGTTGCTAAGAGATTCGAA
CTCTTGCATCTTACGATACCTGAGTATTCCCACAGTTGGGGGATCTCGACTCTAGCTAGAGGATCAATTC
GTAATCATGTCATAGCTGTTTCCTGTGTGAAATTGTTATCCGCTCACAATTCCACACAACATACGAGCCG
GAAGCATAAAGTGTAAAGCCTGGGGTGCCTAATGAGTGAGCTAACTCACATTAATTGCGTTGCGCTCACT
GCCCGCTTTCCAGTCGGGAAACCTGTCGTGCCAGCTGATAACTTCGTATAATGTATGCTATACGAAGTTA
TTAGGTCTGAAGAGGAGTTTACGTCCAGCCAAGCTAGCTTGGCTGCAGGTCGAGCGGCCGCGATCCGGAA
CCCTTAATATAACTTCGTATAATGTATGCTATACGAAGTTATCAGCTGCATTAATGAATCGGCCAACGCG
CGGGGAGAGGCGGTTTGCGTATTGGGCGCTCTTCCGCTTCCTCGCTCACTGACTCGCTGCGCTCGGTCGT
TCGGCTGCGGCGAGCGGTATCAGCTCACTCAAAGGCGGTAATACGGTTATCCACAGAATCAGGGGATAAC
GCAGGAAAGAACATGTGAGCAAAAGGCCAGCAAAAGGCCAGGAACCGTAAAAAGGCCGCGTTGCTGGCGT
TTTTCCATAGGCTCCGCCCCCCTGACGAGCATCACAAAAATCGACGCTCAAGTCAGAGGTGGCGAAACCC
GACAGGACTATAAAGATACCAGGCGTTTCCCCCTGGAAGCTCCCTCGTGCGCTCTCCTGTTCCGACCCTG
CCGCTTACCGGATACCTGTCCGCCTTTCTCCCTTCGGGAAGCGTGGCGCTTTCTCATAGCTCACGCTGTA
GGTATCTCAGTTCGGTGTAGGTCGTTCGCTCCAAGCTGGGCTGTGTGCACGAACCCCCCGTTCAGCCCGA
CCGCTGCGCCTTATCCGGTAACTATCGTCTTGAGTCCAACCCGGTAAGACACGACTTATCGCCACTGGCA
GCAGCCACTGGTAACAGGATTAGCAGAGCGAGGTATGTAGGCGGTGCTACAGAGTTCTTGAAGTGGTGGC
CTAACTACGGCTACACTAGAAGAACAGTATTTGGTATCTGCGCTCTGCTGAAGCCAGTTACCTTCGGAAA
AAGAGTTGGTAGCTCTTGATCCGGCAAACAAACCACCGCTGGTAGCGGTGGTTTTTTTGTTTGCAAGCAG
CAGATTACGCGCAGAAAAAAAGGATCTCAA
